>Addgene plasmid #37453 | pNCMV | depositor partial sequence | sequence record 47182 | Tag and cloning site
TTTTTTTGGTGGCCTCTCATTTTTGGCAAGAATTCCTCGACGGATCTATGGACTACAAGGATGACGATGA
CTAGCTCGATGGAGGATACCCATACGATGTTCCAGATTACGCTGATATCGGATCCGTCGAGGAATTCACT
CCTCAGGTGCAGGCTGCCTATCAGAAGGTGGTGGCTGGTGTGGCCAATGCCCTGGCTCACAAATACCACT
GAGATCTTTTTCCCTCTGCCAAAAATTAT
