>Addgene plasmid #37453 | pNCMV | addgene partial sequence | sequence record 51278 | Bglob-pA-R 5'-ttttggcagagggaaaaaga-3'
GCATTGGCCACACCAGCCACCACCTTCTGATAGGCAGCCTGCACCTGAGGAGTGAATTCCTCGACGGATC
CGATATCAGCGTAATCTGGAACATCGTATGGGTATCCTCCATCGAGCTTGTCATCGTCATCCTTGTAGTC
CATAGATCCGTCGAGGAATTCTTTGCCAAAATGATGAGACAGCACAACAACCAGCACGTTGCCCAGGAGC
TGTAGGAAAGAGAAGAAGGCATGAACATGGTTAGCAGAGGGGCCCGGTTTGGACTCAGAGTATTTTATCC
TCATCTCAAACAGTGTATATCATTGTAACCATAAAGAGAAAGGCAGGATGATGACCAGGGTGTAGTTGTT
TCTACCAATAAGAATATTTCCACGCCAGCCAGAATTTATATGCAGAAATATTCTACCTTATCATTTAATT
ATAACAATTGTTCTCTAAAACTGTGCTGAAGTACAATATAATATACCCTGATTGCCTTGAAAAAAAAGTG
ATTAGAGAAAGTACTTACAATCTGACAAATAAACAAAAGTGAATTTAAAAATTCGTTACAAATGCAAGCT
AAAGTTTAACGAAAAAGTTACAGAAAATGAAAAGAAAATAAGAGGAGACAATGGTTGTCAACAGAGTAGA
AAGTGAAAGAAACAAAATTATCATGAGGGTCCATGGTGATACAAGGGACATCTTCCCATTCTAAACAACA
CCCTGAAAACTTTGCCCCCTCCATATAACATGAATTTTACAATAGCGAAAAAGAAAGAACAATCAAGGGT
CCCCAAACTCACCCTGAAGTTCTCAG
