>Addgene plasmid #37453 | pNCMV | addgene partial sequence | sequence record 51279 | Bglob-intron-F 5'-ctggtcatcatcctgccttt-3'
ATATACACTGTTTGAGATGAGGATAAAATACTCTGAGTCCAAACCGGGCCCCTCTGCTAACCATGTTCAT
GCCTTCTTCTCTTTCCTACAGCTCCTGGGCAACGTGCTGGTTGTTGTGCTGTCTCATCATTTTGGCAAAG
AATTCCTCGACGGATCTATGGACTACAAGGATGACGATGACAAGCTCGATGGAGGATACCCATACGATGT
TCCAGATTACGCTGATATCGGATCCGTCGAGGAATTCACTCCTCAGGTGCAGGCTGCCTATCAGAAGGTG
GTGGCTGGTGTGGCCAATGCCCTGGCTCACAAATACCACTGAGATCTTTTTCCCTCTGCCAAAAATTATG
GGGACATCATGAAGCCCCTTGAGCATCTGACTTCTGGCTAATAAAGGAAATTTATTTTCATTGCAATAGT
GTGTTGGAATTTTTTGTGTCTCTCACTCGGAAGGACATATGGGAGGGCAAATCATTTAAAACATCAGAAT
GAGTATTTGGTTTAGAGTTTGGCAACATATGCCCATATGCTGGCTGCCATGAACAAAGGTTGGCTATAAA
GAGGTCATCAGTATATGAAACAGCCCCCTGCTGTCCATTCCTTATTCCATAGAAAAGCCTTGACTTGAGG
TTAGATTTTTTTTATATTTTGTTTTGTGTTATTTTTTTCTTTAACATCCCTAAAATTTTCCTTACATGTT
TTACTAGCCAGATTTTTCCTCCTCTCCTGACTACTCCCAGTCATAGCTGTCCCTCTTCTCTTATGGAGAT
CCCTCGACGGATCGGCCGCA
