>Addgene plasmid #37453 | pNCMV | addgene partial sequence | sequence record 69225 | CMV-F 5'-CGCAAATGGGCGGTAGGCGTG-3'
ACCGGGACCGATCCAGCCTCCGGTCGACCGATCCTGAGAACTTCAGGGTGAGTTTGGGGACCCTTGATTG
TTCTTTCTTTTTCGCTATTGTAAAATTCATGTTATATGGAGGGGGCAAAGTTTTCAGGGTGTTGTTTAGA
ATGGGAAGATGTCCCTTGTATCACCATGGACCCTCATGATAATTTTGTTTCTTTCACTTTCTACTCTGTT
GACAACCATTGTCTCCTCTTATTTTCTTTTCATTTTCTGTAACTTTTTCGTTAAACTTTAGCTTGCATTT
GTAACGAATTTTTAAATTCACTTTTGTTTATTTGTCAGATTGTAAGTACTTTCTCTAATCACTTTTTTTT
CAAGGCAATCAGGGTATATTATATTGTACTTCAGCACAGTTTTAGAGAACAATTGTTATAATTAAATGAT
AAGGTAGAATATTTCTGCATATAAATTCTGGCTGGCGTGGAAATATTCTTATTGGTAGAAACAACTACAC
CCTGGTCATCATCCTGCCTTTCTCTTTATGGTTACAATGATATACACTGTTTGAGATGAGGATAAAATAC
TCTGAGTCCAAACCGGGCCCCTCTGCTAACCATGTTCATGCCTTCTTCTCTTTCCTACAGCTCCTGGGCA
ACGTGCTGGTTGTTGTGCTGTCTCATCATTTTGGCAAAGAATTCCTCGACGGATCTATGGACTACAAGGA
TGACGATGACAAGCTCGATGGAGGATACCCATACGATGTTCCAGATTACGCTGATATCGGATCCGTCGAG
GAATTCACTCCTCAGGTGCAGGCTGCCTATCAGAAGGTGGTGGCTGGTGTGGCCAATGCCCTGG
