[The description below was written by a language model from this plasmid's Addgene catalogue record.]
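Description:
pNCMV is an empty mammalian expression backbone derived from the vector CMV bam neo (recorded backbone size about 6.55 kb). It carries no insert; instead it is designed to receive an open reading frame by restriction enzyme cloning and to express it in mammalian cells from the CMV promoter, a strong constitutive viral promoter widely used for high-level transient or stable expression. The defining modification is a linker placed at the BamHI site of the parent vector that encodes tandem Flag and HA epitope tags, followed by an added EcoRV site. A coding sequence cloned in frame downstream of this linker is therefore produced with an N-terminal Flag/HA double tag. This allows detection with standard anti-tag antibodies and supports single or sequential (tandem) affinity purification of the protein and its binding partners.

In bacteria the plasmid is maintained as a high-copy replicon under ampicillin selection. The record does not name the origin of replication, and no feature table is available to confirm other elements such as polyadenylation signals. For mammalian cells, a neomycin resistance marker permits G418 selection of stably transfected populations. The associated work concerns human papillomavirus type 16 E6 oncoprotein and mTORC1 signalling, which suggests the backbone was used there for epitope-tagged protein expression, though the record does not state this. The depositor notes a few discrepancies between the provided sequence and the repository's quality control sequence, which are not known to affect plasmid function.
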