Addgene plasmid #37453: pNCMV
Purpose: (Empty Backbone)
Depositing lab: Karl Munger. Depositing organization: Brigham and Women's Hospital. Publication: The human papillomavirus type 16 E6 oncoprotein activates mTORC1 signaling and increases protein synthesis. Spangle JM, Munger K. J Virol. 2010 Sep;84(18):9398-407. Epub 2010 Jul 14. 10.1128/JVI.00974-10 PubMed 20631133.
Backbone
  Vector backbone: CMV bam neo
  Backbone size (bp): 6550
  Modifications to backbone: Flag/HA tag-containing linker added at BamHI site. Also added EcoRV site after tag.
  Vector type: Mammalian Expression
  Promoter: CMV
  Selectable markers: Neomycin (select with G418)
  Tag / fusion protein: Flag (N terminal on backbone); HA (N terminal on backbone)
Growth in bacteria
  Bacterial resistance: Ampicillin, 100 μg/mL
  Growth temperature: 37°C
  Growth strain: DH5alpha
  Copy number: High Copy
Gene/Insert
  Cloning method: Restriction Enzyme
  Sequencing primers: 5′ CMV bam neo 5'
Terms and licenses: Academic/Nonprofit Terms; Industry Terms: Not Available to Industry
Depositor comments: There are a few discrepancies between the provided sequence and Addgene's quality control sequence, but they are not known to affect plasmid function.
How to cite: pNCMV was a gift from Karl Munger (Addgene plasmid # 37453 ; http://n2t.net/addgene:37453 ; RRID:Addgene_37453)
